Addgene plasmid #113414: pCMV-hA3F-BE3
Purpose: Expresses hA3F-BE3 in mammalian cells
Depositing lab: Jia Chen. Publication: Efficient base editing in methylated regions with a human APOBEC3A-Cas9 fusion. Wang X, Li J, Wang Y, Yang B, Wei J, Wu J, Wang R, Huang X, Chen J, Yang L. Nat Biotechnol. 2018 Aug 20. pii: nbt.4198. doi: 10.1038/nbt.4198. PubMed 30125268.
Backbone
  Vector backbone: CMV
  Backbone size w/o insert (bp): 3399
  Vector type: Mammalian Expression, CRISPR
Growth in bacteria
  Bacterial resistance: Ampicillin, 100 μg/mL
  Growth temperature: 37°C
  Growth strain: DH5alpha
  Copy number: High Copy
Gene/Insert
  Gene/Insert name: hA3F-BE3 (alt name: pCMV-hAPOBEC3F-XTEN-D10A-SGGS-UGI-SGGS-NLS)
  Species: H. sapiens (human); S. pyogenes and Bacteriophage PBS2
  Insert size (bp): 5565
  Entrez Gene: APOBEC3F (a.k.a. A3F, ARP8, BK150C2.4.MRNA, KA6)
  Promoter: CMV
  Cloning method: Restriction Enzyme; 5′ cloning site unknown (unknown if destroyed)
  Sequencing primers: 5′ CMV; 3′ BGH poly reverse
Terms and licenses: Academic/Nonprofit Terms; Industry Terms: Not Available to Industry
How to cite: pCMV-hA3F-BE3 was a gift from Jia Chen (Addgene plasmid # 113414 ; http://n2t.net/addgene:113414 ; RRID:Addgene_113414)
