[The description below was written by a language model from this plasmid's Addgene catalogue record and the feature table of its GenBank file.]
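Description:
pCMV-hA3F-BE3 is an 8,964 bp circular mammalian expression plasmid for CRISPR cytosine base editing. It encodes a BE3-type base editor in which the deaminase is human APOBEC3F. It is propagated in E. coli from a high-copy ColE1/pUC-type origin and selected with ampicillin through the bla (AmpR) gene and its own promoter. No mammalian selection marker is annotated, which suggests the plasmid is intended for transient transfection. Remnants of a lac promoter, lac operator and CAP binding site lie in the backbone and have no evident role in the editor's expression.

The payload is a single fusion open reading frame of about 5.6 kb, driven by the human CMV immediate-early enhancer and promoter and terminated by the bovine growth hormone polyadenylation signal. According to the catalogue name, the order is hAPOBEC3F, an XTEN linker, Cas9(D10A), an SGGS linker, UGI, another SGGS linker and an NLS. The feature table annotates the S. pyogenes Cas9 D10A nickase, the phage PBS2 uracil-DNA glycosylase inhibitor, an SV40 nuclear localization signal and a 6xHis sequence just beyond the NLS. The APOBEC3F and XTEN segment is not annotated, but it presumably occupies the unlabelled stretch between the promoter region and the start of Cas9. A T7 promoter sits downstream of CMV, which could allow in vitro transcription.

In this design, a separately supplied guide RNA (none is encoded on this plasmid) directs the nickase to a target site. The deaminase converts cytosines to uracil on the displaced strand, UGI blocks uracil excision, and nicking of the opposite strand biases repair toward a C-to-T outcome. The associated publication concerns base editing in methylated regions with human APOBEC3 family–Cas9 fusions.
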