LOCUS       Exported 8964 bp ds-DNA circular SYN 12-MAY-2021
DEFINITION  Expresses hA3F-BE3 in mammalian cells.
ACCESSION   .
VERSION     .
KEYWORDS    pCMV-hA3F-BE3
SOURCE      synthetic DNA construct
  ORGANISM  synthetic DNA construct
REFERENCE   1 (bases 1 to 8964)
  AUTHORS   Wang X, Li J, Wang Y, Yang V, Wei J, Wu J, Wang R, Huang X, Chen J,
            Yang L
  TITLE     Efficient base editing in methylated regions with a human
            APOBEC3A-Cas9 fusion.
  JOURNAL   Nat Biotechnol., 2018
REFERENCE   2 (bases 1 to 8964)
  AUTHORS   .
  TITLE     Direct Submission
  JOURNAL   Exported May 12, 2021 from SnapGene Server 1.1.58
            http://www.snapgene.com
FEATURES             Location/Qualifiers
     source          1..8964
                     /organism="synthetic DNA construct"
                     /mol_type="other DNA"
     enhancer        96..475
                     /label=CMV enhancer
                     /note="human cytomegalovirus immediate early enhancer"
     promoter        476..679
                     /label=CMV promoter
                     /note="human cytomegalovirus (CMV) immediate early
                     promoter"
     primer_bind     630..650
                     /label=CMV-F
                     /note="Human CMV immediate early promoter, forward primer"
     primer_bind     721..740
                     /label=T7
                     /note="T7 promoter, forward primer"
     promoter        721..739
                     /label=T7 promoter
                     /note="promoter for bacteriophage T7 RNA polymerase"
     CDS             1920..6020
                     /codon_start=1
                     /product="nickase mutant of the Cas9 endonuclease from the
                     Streptococcus pyogenes Type II CRISPR/Cas system"
                     /label=Cas9(D10A)
                     /note="generates RNA-guided single strand nicks in DNA due
                     to the D10A mutation in the RuvC catalytic domain"
                     /translation="DKKYSIGLAIGTNSVGWAVITDEYKVPSKKFKVLGNTDRHSIKKN
                     LIGALLFDSGETAEATRLKRTARRRYTRRKNRICYLQEIFSNEMAKVDDSFFHRLEESF
                     LVEEDKKHERHPIFGNIVDEVAYHEKYPTIYHLRKKLVDSTDKADLRLIYLALAHMIKF
                     RGHFLIEGDLNPDNSDVDKLFIQLVQTYNQLFEENPINASGVDAKAILSARLSKSRRLE
                     NLIAQLPGEKKNGLFGNLIALSLGLTPNFKSNFDLAEDAKLQLSKDTYDDDLDNLLAQI
                     GDQYADLFLAAKNLSDAILLSDILRVNTEITKAPLSASMIKRYDEHHQDLTLLKALVRQ
                     QLPEKYKEIFFDQSKNGYAGYIDGGASQEEFYKFIKPILEKMDGTEELLVKLNREDLLR
                     KQRTFDNGSIPHQIHLGELHAILRRQEDFYPFLKDNREKIEKILTFRIPYYVGPLARGN
                     SRFAWMTRKSEETITPWNFEEVVDKGASAQSFIERMTNFDKNLPNEKVLPKHSLLYEYF
                     TVYNELTKVKYVTEGMRKPAFLSGEQKKAIVDLLFKTNRKVTVKQLKEDYFKKIECFDS
                     VEISGVEDRFNASLGTYHDLLKIIKDKDFLDNEENEDILEDIVLTLTLFEDREMIEERL
                     KTYAHLFDDKVMKQLKRRRYTGWGRLSRKLINGIRDKQSGKTILDFLKSDGFANRNFMQ
                     LIHDDSLTFKEDIQKAQVSGQGDSLHEHIANLAGSPAIKKGILQTVKVVDELVKVMGRH
                     KPENIVIEMARENQTTQKGQKNSRERMKRIEEGIKELGSQILKEHPVENTQLQNEKLYL
                     YYLQNGRDMYVDQELDINRLSDYDVDHIVPQSFLKDDSIDNKVLTRSDKNRGKSDNVPS
                     EEVVKKMKNYWRQLLNAKLITQRKFDNLTKAERGGLSELDKAGFIKRQLVETRQITKHV
                     AQILDSRMNTKYDENDKLIREVKVITLKSKLVSDFRKDFQFYKVREINNYHHAHDAYLN
                     AVVGTALIKKYPKLESEFVYGDYKVYDVRKMIAKSEQEIGKATAKYFFYSNIMNFFKTE
                     ITLANGEIRKRPLIETNGETGEIVWDKGRDFATVRKVLSMPQVNIVKKTEVQTGGFSKE
                     SILPKRNSDKLIARKKDWDPKKYGGFDSPTVAYSVLVVAKVEKGKSKKLKSVKELLGIT
                     IMERSSFEKNPIDFLEAKGYKEVKKDLIIKLPKYSLFELENGRKRMLASAGELQKGNEL
                     ALPSKYVNFLYLASHYEKLKGSPEDNEQKQLFVEQHKHYLDEIIEQISEFSKRVILADA
                     NLDKVLSAYNKHRDKPIREQAENIIHLFTLTNLGAPAAFKYFDTTIDRKRYTSTKEVLD
                     ATLIHQSITGLYETRIDLSQLGGD"
     CDS             6033..6281
                     /codon_start=1
                     /product="uracil-DNA glycosylase inhibitor from a Bacillus
                     subtilis bacteriophage (Mol et al., 1995)"
                     /label=UGI
                     /translation="TNLSDIIEKETGKQLVIQESILMLPEEVEEVIGNKPESDILVHTA
                     YDESTDENVMLLTSDAPEYKPWALVIQDSNGENKIKML"
     CDS             6294..6314
                     /codon_start=1
                     /product="nuclear localization signal of SV40 (simian virus
                     40) large T antigen"
                     /label=SV40 NLS
                     /translation="PKKKRKV"
     CDS             6323..6340
                     /codon_start=1
                     /product="6xHis affinity tag"
                     /label=6xHis
                     /translation="HHHHHH"
     primer_bind     complement(6363..6380)
                     /label=BGH-rev
                     /note="Bovine growth hormone terminator, reverse primer.
                     Also called BGH reverse"
     polyA_signal    6369..6593
                     /label=bGH poly(A) signal
                     /note="bovine growth hormone polyadenylation signal"
     primer_bind     complement(6664..6680)
                     /label=M13 rev
                     /note="common sequencing primer, one of multiple similar
                     variants"
     primer_bind     complement(6664..6680)
                     /label=M13 Reverse
                     /note="In lacZ gene. Also called M13-rev"
     primer_bind     complement(6677..6699)
                     /label=M13/pUC Reverse
                     /note="In lacZ gene"
     protein_bind    6688..6704
                     /label=lac operator
                     /bound_moiety="lac repressor encoded by lacI"
                     /note="The lac repressor binds to the lac operator to
                     inhibit transcription in E. coli. This inhibition can be
                     relieved by adding lactose or
                     isopropyl-beta-D-thiogalactopyranoside (IPTG)."
     promoter        complement(6712..6742)
                     /label=lac promoter
                     /note="promoter for the E. coli lac operon"
     protein_bind    6757..6778
                     /label=CAP binding site
                     /bound_moiety="E. coli catabolite activator protein"
                     /note="CAP binding activates transcription in the presence
                     of cAMP."
     primer_bind     complement(6895..6912)
                     /label=L4440
                     /note="L4440 vector, forward primer"
     rep_origin      complement(7066..7654)
                     /direction=LEFT
                     /label=ori
                     /note="high-copy-number ColE1/pMB1/pBR322/pUC origin of
                     replication"
     primer_bind     complement(7146..7165)
                     /label=pBR322ori-F
                     /note="pBR322 origin, forward primer"
     CDS             complement(7825..8685)
                     /codon_start=1
                     /gene="bla"
                     /product="beta-lactamase"
                     /label=AmpR
                     /note="confers resistance to ampicillin, carbenicillin, and
                     related antibiotics"
                     /translation="MSIQHFRVALIPFFAAFCLPVFAHPETLVKVKDAEDQLGARVGYI
                     ELDLNSGKILESFRPEERFPMMSTFKVLLCGAVLSRIDAGQEQLGRRIHYSQNDLVEYS
                     PVTEKHLTDGMTVRELCSAAITMSDNTAANLLLTTIGGPKELTAFLHNMGDHVTRLDRW
                     EPELNEAIPNDERDTTMPVAMATTLRKLLTGELLTLASRQQLIDWMEADKVAGPLLRSA
                     LPAGWFIADKSGAGERGSRGIIAALGPDGKPSRIVVIYTTGSQATMDERNRQIAEIGAS
                     LIKHW"
     primer_bind     8448..8467
                     /label=Amp-R
                     /note="Ampicillin resistance gene, reverse primer"
     promoter        complement(8686..8790)
                     /gene="bla"
                     /label=AmpR promoter
     primer_bind     complement(8869..8888)
                     /label=pRS-marker
                     /note="pRS vectors, use to sequence yeast selectable
                     marker"
ORIGIN
        1 aacaaggcaa ggcttgaccg acaattgcat gaagaatctg cttagggtta ggcgttttgc
       61 gctgcttcgc gatgtacggg ccagatatac gcgttgacat tgattattga ctagttatta
      121 atagtaatca attacggggt cattagttca tagcccatat atggagttcc gcgttacata
      181 acttacggta aatggcccgc ctggctgacc gcccaacgac ccccgcccat tgacgtcaat
      241 aatgacgtat gttcccatag taacgccaat agggactttc cattgacgtc aatgggtgga
      301 gtatttacgg taaactgccc acttggcagt acatcaagtg tatcatatgc caagtacgcc
      361 ccctattgac gtcaatgacg gtaaatggcc cgcctggcat tatgcccagt acatgacctt
      421 atgggacttt cctacttggc agtacatcta cgtattagtc atcgctatta ccatggtgat
      481 gcggttttgg cagtacatca atgggcgtgg atagcggttt gactcacggg gatttccaag
      541 tctccacccc attgacgtca atgggagttt gttttggcac caaaatcaac gggactttcc
      601 aaaatgtcgt aacaactccg ccccattgac gcaaatgggc ggtaggcgtg tacggtggga
      661 ggtctatata agcagagctg gtttagtgaa ccgtcagatc cgctagagat ccgcggccgc
      721 taatacgact cactataggg agagccgcca ccatgaagcc tcacttcaga aacacagtgg
      781 agcgaatgta tcgagacaca ttctcctaca acttttataa tagacccatc ctttctcgtc
      841 ggaataccgt ctggctgtgc tacgaagtga aaacaaaggg tccctcaagg ccccgtttgg
      901 acgcaaagat ctttcgaggc caggtgtatt cccagcctga gcaccacgca gaaatgtgct
      961 tcctctcttg gttctgtggc aaccagctgc ctgcttacaa gtgtttccag atcacctggt
     1021 ttgtatcctg gaccccctgc ccggactgtg tggcgaagct ggccgaattc ctggctgagc
     1081 accccaatgt caccctgacc atctccgccg cccgcctcta ctactactgg gaaagagatt
     1141 accgaagggc gctctgcagg ctgagtcagg caggggcccg cgtgaagatt atggacgatg
     1201 aagaatttgc atactgctgg gaaaactttg tgtacagtga aggtcagcca ttcatgcctt
     1261 ggtacaaatt cgatgacaat tatgcattcc tgcaccgcac gctaaaggag attctcagaa
     1321 acccgatgga ggcaatgtat ccacacatat tctacttcca ctttaaaaac ctacgcaaag
     1381 cctatggtcg gaacgaaagc tggctgtgct tcaccatgga agttgtaaag caccactcac
     1441 ctgtctcctg gaagaggggc gtcttccgaa accaggtgga tcctgagacc cattgtcatg
     1501 cagaaaggtg cttcctctct tggttctgtg acgacatact gtctcctaac acaaactacg
     1561 aggtcacctg gtacacatct tggagccctt gcccagagtg tgcaggggag gtggccgagt
     1621 tcctggccag gcacagcaac gtgaatctca ccatcttcac cgcccgcctc tactacttct
     1681 gggatacaga ttaccaggag gggctccgca gcctgagtca ggaaggggcc tccgtggaga
     1741 tcatgggcta caaagatttt aaatattgtt gggaaaactt tgtgtacaat gatgatgagc
     1801 cattcaagcc ttggaaagga ctaaaataca actttctatt cctggacagc aagctgcagg
     1861 agattctcga gagcggcagc gagactcccg ggacctcaga gtccgccaca cccgaaagtg
     1921 ataaaaagta ttctattggt ttagccatcg gcactaattc cgttggatgg gctgtcataa
     1981 ccgatgaata caaagtacct tcaaagaaat ttaaggtgtt ggggaacaca gaccgtcatt
     2041 cgattaaaaa gaatcttatc ggtgccctcc tattcgatag tggcgaaacg gcagaggcga
     2101 ctcgcctgaa acgaaccgct cggagaaggt atacacgtcg caagaaccga atatgttact
     2161 tacaagaaat ttttagcaat gagatggcca aagttgacga ttctttcttt caccgtttgg
     2221 aagagtcctt ccttgtcgaa gaggacaaga aacatgaacg gcaccccatc tttggaaaca
     2281 tagtagatga ggtggcatat catgaaaagt acccaacgat ttatcacctc agaaaaaagc
     2341 tagttgactc aactgataaa gcggacctga ggttaatcta cttggctctt gcccatatga
     2401 taaagttccg tgggcacttt ctcattgagg gtgatctaaa tccggacaac tcggatgtcg
     2461 acaaactgtt catccagtta gtacaaacct ataatcagtt gtttgaagag aaccctataa
     2521 atgcaagtgg cgtggatgcg aaggctattc ttagcgcccg cctctctaaa tcccgacggc
     2581 tagaaaacct gatcgcacaa ttacccggag agaagaaaaa tgggttgttc ggtaacctta
     2641 tagcgctctc actaggcctg acaccaaatt ttaagtcgaa cttcgactta gctgaagatg
     2701 ccaaattgca gcttagtaag gacacgtacg atgacgatct cgacaatcta ctggcacaaa
     2761 ttggagatca gtatgcggac ttatttttgg ctgccaaaaa ccttagcgat gcaatcctcc
     2821 tatctgacat actgagagtt aatactgaga ttaccaaggc gccgttatcc gcttcaatga
     2881 tcaaaaggta cgatgaacat caccaagact tgacacttct caaggcccta gtccgtcagc
     2941 aactgcctga gaaatataag gaaatattct ttgatcagtc gaaaaacggg tacgcaggtt
     3001 atattgacgg cggagcgagt caagaggaat tctacaagtt tatcaaaccc atattagaga
     3061 agatggatgg gacggaagag ttgcttgtaa aactcaatcg cgaagatcta ctgcgaaagc
     3121 agcggacttt cgacaacggt agcattccac atcaaatcca cttaggcgaa ttgcatgcta
     3181 tacttagaag gcaggaggat ttttatccgt tcctcaaaga caatcgtgaa aagattgaga
     3241 aaatcctaac ctttcgcata ccttactatg tgggacccct ggcccgaggg aactctcggt
     3301 tcgcatggat gacaagaaag tccgaagaaa cgattactcc atggaatttt gaggaagttg
     3361 tcgataaagg tgcgtcagct caatcgttca tcgagaggat gaccaacttt gacaagaatt
     3421 taccgaacga aaaagtattg cctaagcaca gtttacttta cgagtatttc acagtgtaca
     3481 atgaactcac gaaagttaag tatgtcactg agggcatgcg taaacccgcc tttctaagcg
     3541 gagaacagaa gaaagcaata gtagatctgt tattcaagac caaccgcaaa gtgacagtta
     3601 agcaattgaa agaggactac tttaagaaaa ttgaatgctt cgattctgtc gagatctccg
     3661 gggtagaaga tcgatttaat gcgtcacttg gtacgtatca tgacctccta aagataatta
     3721 aagataagga cttcctggat aacgaagaga atgaagatat cttagaagat atagtgttga
     3781 ctcttaccct ctttgaagat cgggaaatga ttgaggaaag actaaaaaca tacgctcacc
     3841 tgttcgacga taaggttatg aaacagttaa agaggcgtcg ctatacgggc tggggacgat
     3901 tgtcgcggaa acttatcaac gggataagag acaagcaaag tggtaaaact attctcgatt
     3961 ttctaaagag cgacggcttc gccaatagga actttatgca gctgatccat gatgactctt
     4021 taaccttcaa agaggatata caaaaggcac aggtttccgg acaaggggac tcattgcacg
     4081 aacatattgc gaatcttgct ggttcgccag ccatcaaaaa gggcatactc cagacagtca
     4141 aagtagtgga tgagctagtt aaggtcatgg gacgtcacaa accggaaaac attgtaatcg
     4201 agatggcacg cgaaaatcaa acgactcaga aggggcaaaa aaacagtcga gagcggatga
     4261 agagaataga agagggtatt aaagaactgg gcagccagat cttaaaggag catcctgtgg
     4321 aaaataccca attgcagaac gagaaacttt acctctatta cctacaaaat ggaagggaca
     4381 tgtatgttga tcaggaactg gacataaacc gtttatctga ttacgacgtc gatcacattg
     4441 taccccaatc ctttttgaag gacgattcaa tcgacaataa agtgcttaca cgctcggata
     4501 agaaccgagg gaaaagtgac aatgttccaa gcgaggaagt cgtaaagaaa atgaagaact
     4561 attggcggca gctcctaaat gcgaaactga taacgcaaag aaagttcgat aacttaacta
     4621 aagctgagag gggtggcttg tctgaacttg acaaggccgg atttattaaa cgtcagctcg
     4681 tggaaacccg ccaaatcaca aagcatgttg cacagatact agattcccga atgaatacga
     4741 aatacgacga gaacgataag ctgattcggg aagtcaaagt aatcacttta aagtcaaaat
     4801 tggtgtcgga cttcagaaag gattttcaat tctataaagt tagggagata aataactacc
     4861 accatgcgca cgacgcttat cttaatgccg tcgtagggac cgcactcatt aagaaatacc
     4921 cgaagctaga aagtgagttt gtgtatggtg attacaaagt ttatgacgtc cgtaagatga
     4981 tcgcgaaaag cgaacaggag ataggcaagg ctacagccaa atacttcttt tattctaaca
     5041 ttatgaattt ctttaagacg gaaatcactc tggcaaacgg agagatacgc aaacgacctt
     5101 taattgaaac caatggggag acaggtgaaa tcgtatggga taagggccgg gacttcgcga
     5161 cggtgagaaa agttttgtcc atgccccaag tcaacatagt aaagaaaact gaggtgcaga
     5221 ccggagggtt ttcaaaggaa tcgattcttc caaaaaggaa tagtgataag ctcatcgctc
     5281 gtaaaaagga ctgggacccg aaaaagtacg gtggcttcga tagccctaca gttgcctatt
     5341 ctgtcctagt agtggcaaaa gttgagaagg gaaaatccaa gaaactgaag tcagtcaaag
     5401 aattattggg gataacgatt atggagcgct cgtcttttga aaagaacccc atcgacttcc
     5461 ttgaggcgaa aggttacaag gaagtaaaaa aggatctcat aattaaacta ccaaagtata
     5521 gtctgtttga gttagaaaat ggccgaaaac ggatgttggc tagcgccgga gagcttcaaa
     5581 aggggaacga actcgcacta ccgtctaaat acgtgaattt cctgtattta gcgtcccatt
     5641 acgagaagtt gaaaggttca cctgaagata acgaacagaa gcaacttttt gttgagcagc
     5701 acaaacatta tctcgacgaa atcatagagc aaatttcgga attcagtaag agagtcatcc
     5761 tagctgatgc caatctggac aaagtattaa gcgcatacaa caagcacagg gataaaccca
     5821 tacgtgagca ggcggaaaat attatccatt tgtttactct taccaacctc ggcgctccag
     5881 ccgcattcaa gtattttgac acaacgatag atcgcaaacg atacacttct accaaggagg
     5941 tgctagacgc gacactgatt caccaatcca tcacgggatt atatgaaact cggatagatt
     6001 tgtcacagct tgggggtgac tctggtggtt ctactaatct gtcagatatt attgaaaagg
     6061 agaccggtaa gcaactggtt atccaggaat ccatcctcat gctcccagag gaggtggaag
     6121 aagtcattgg gaacaagccg gaaagcgata tactcgtgca caccgcctac gacgagagca
     6181 ccgacgagaa tgtcatgctt ctgactagcg acgcccctga atacaagcct tgggctctgg
     6241 tcatacagga tagcaacggt gagaacaaga ttaagatgct ctctggtggt tctcccaaga
     6301 agaagaggaa agtctaaccg gtcatcatca ccatcaccat tgagtttaaa cccgctgatc
     6361 agcctcgact gtgccttcta gttgccagcc atctgttgtt tgcccctccc ccgtgccttc
     6421 cttgaccctg gaaggtgcca ctcccactgt cctttcctaa taaaatgagg aaattgcatc
     6481 gcattgtctg agtaggtgtc attctattct ggggggtggg gtggggcagg acagcaaggg
     6541 ggaggattgg gaagacaata gcaggcatgc tggggatgcg gtgggctcta tggcttctga
     6601 ggcggaaaga accagctggg gctcgatacc gtcgacctct agctagagct tggcgtaatc
     6661 atggtcatag ctgtttcctg tgtgaaattg ttatccgctc acaattccac acaacatacg
     6721 agccggaagc ataaagtgta aagcctaggg tgcctaatga gtgagctaac tcacattaat
     6781 tgcgttgcgc tcactgcccg ctttccagtc gggaaacctg tcgtgccagc tgcattaatg
     6841 aatcggccaa cgcgcgggga gaggcggttt gcgtattggg cgctcttccg cttcctcgct
     6901 cactgactcg ctgcgctcgg tcgttcggct gcggcgagcg gtatcagctc actcaaaggc
     6961 ggtaatacgg ttatccacag aatcagggga taacgcagga aagaacatgt gagcaaaagg
     7021 ccagcaaaag gccaggaacc gtaaaaaggc cgcgttgctg gcgtttttcc ataggctccg
     7081 cccccctgac gagcatcaca aaaatcgacg ctcaagtcag aggtggcgaa acccgacagg
     7141 actataaaga taccaggcgt ttccccctgg aagctccctc gtgcgctctc ctgttccgac
     7201 cctgccgctt accggatacc tgtccgcctt tctcccttcg ggaagcgtgg cgctttctca
     7261 tagctcacgc tgtaggtatc tcagttcggt gtaggtcgtt cgctccaagc tgggctgtgt
     7321 gcacgaaccc cccgttcagc ccgaccgctg cgccttatcc ggtaactatc gtcttgagtc
     7381 caacccggta agacacgact tatcgccact ggcagcagcc actggtaaca ggattagcag
     7441 agcgaggtat gtaggcggtg ctacagagtt cttgaagtgg tggcctaact acggctacac
     7501 tagaagaaca gtatttggta tctgcgctct gctgaagcca gttaccttcg gaaaaagagt
     7561 tggtagctct tgatccggca aacaaaccac cgctggtagc ggtggttttt ttgtttgcaa
     7621 gcagcagatt acgcgcagaa aaaaaggatc tcaagaagat cctttgatct tttctacggg
     7681 gtctgacgct cagtggaacg aaaactcacg ttaagggatt ttggtcatga gattatcaaa
     7741 aaggatcttc acctagatcc ttttaaatta aaaatgaagt tttaaatcaa tctaaagtat
     7801 atatgagtaa acttggtctg acagttacca atgcttaatc agtgaggcac ctatctcagc
     7861 gatctgtcta tttcgttcat ccatagttgc ctgactcccc gtcgtgtaga taactacgat
     7921 acgggagggc ttaccatctg gccccagtgc tgcaatgata ccgcgagacc cacgctcacc
     7981 ggctccagat ttatcagcaa taaaccagcc agccggaagg gccgagcgca gaagtggtcc
     8041 tgcaacttta tccgcctcca tccagtctat taattgttgc cgggaagcta gagtaagtag
     8101 ttcgccagtt aatagtttgc gcaacgttgt tgccattgct acaggcatcg tggtgtcacg
     8161 ctcgtcgttt ggtatggctt cattcagctc cggttcccaa cgatcaaggc gagttacatg
     8221 atcccccatg ttgtgcaaaa aagcggttag ctccttcggt cctccgatcg ttgtcagaag
     8281 taagttggcc gcagtgttat cactcatggt tatggcagca ctgcataatt ctcttactgt
     8341 catgccatcc gtaagatgct tttctgtgac tggtgagtac tcaaccaagt cattctgaga
     8401 atagtgtatg cggcgaccga gttgctcttg cccggcgtca atacgggata ataccgcgcc
     8461 acatagcaga actttaaaag tgctcatcat tggaaaacgt tcttcggggc gaaaactctc
     8521 aaggatctta ccgctgttga gatccagttc gatgtaaccc actcgtgcac ccaactgatc
     8581 ttcagcatct tttactttca ccagcgtttc tgggtgagca aaaacaggaa ggcaaaatgc
     8641 cgcaaaaaag ggaataaggg cgacacggaa atgttgaata ctcatactct tcctttttca
     8701 atattattga agcatttatc agggttattg tctcatgagc ggatacatat ttgaatgtat
     8761 ttagaaaaat aaacaaatag gggttccgcg cacatttccc cgaaaagtgc cacctgacgt
     8821 cgacggatcg ggagatcgat ctcccgatcc cctagggtcg actctcagta caatctgctc
     8881 tgatgccgca tagttaagcc agtatctgct ccctgcttgt gtgttggagg tcgctgagta
     8941 gtgcgcgagc aaaatttaag ctac
//
